LOCUS       AM1956 10605 bp DNA circular 21-JAN-2008
SOURCE
  ORGANISM
COMMENT     In order to piece together this plasmid we used the pAM 505
            sequence, the gfp mut2 orf sequence existing in the vector NTI
            database and the flanking sequences of the orf extending on both
            sides to pAM 505. For information on how the plasmid was constructed
            intially please refer to the AM strains database. Also the new
            sequencing result of the gfp orf using AMO 367 has revealed several
            substitutions (the peeks are clear and very well defined). I blasted
            the the gfp sequence from the vector and found that its is missing
            the first 6 nucleotides (which were a EcoRI site) GAATTC. Instead of
            the last 3 we have AGA. Also the C terminaland was 20 nucleotides
            shorter in the complete cds of gfp mut2 (from 10582-10602).
COMMENT     This file is created by Vector NTI http://www.invitrogen.com/
COMMENT     VNTDATE|342017942|
COMMENT     VNTDBDATE|471872337|
COMMENT     LSOWNER|
COMMENT     VNTNAME|AM1956|
COMMENT     VNTAUTHORNAME|Golden Labs|
COMMENT     VNTOAUTHORNAME|Tel: (301) 216-0586|
COMMENT     Vector_NTI_Display_Data_(Do_Not_Edit!)
COMMENT     (SXF
COMMENT     (CGexDoc "AM1956" 0 10605
COMMENT     (CDBMol 0 0 1 1 1 0 0 1 0 "" "" 0 0 0 0 (CObList) (CObList)
            (CObList)
COMMENT     (CObList) -1 "")
COMMENT     (CDocSetData 1 1 0 0 0 0 "MAIN" 1 1 1 1 0 0 1 1 0 1 10 10 4294967295
            50 0
COMMENT     1 0 (CHomObj 0 0 0 3 75) (CWordArray) (CWordArray)
COMMENT     (CStringList "ApaLI" "AvaI" "BamHI" "ClaI" "EcoRI" "HindIII" "NcoI"
COMMENT     "PstI" "SmaI" "XmaI") (CStringList "atg" "gtg")
COMMENT     (CStringList "taa" "tga" "tag") (CObList) 1 "{(0,1),2}" 0 0 "" 0
COMMENT     4294967295 0 1 0 0 0 0 0 "MAIN" 0 0 30 0
COMMENT     (CProteinMotifSearchObject 70 20 1 1 1 1 0 0 1 0 0 0 0 0))
COMMENT     (CMolPar 0 0 0 0 0 1 10605 0 0 0 0 0 0 0 0) (CStringList)
            (CStringList)
COMMENT     (CObList) (COAPar 25 250 50 0 6 4 3 7) (COAPar 25 250 50 0 6 4 3 7)
COMMENT     (COAPar 25 250 50 0 6 4 3 7)
COMMENT     (CObList
COMMENT     #0=(CRSite (CStringList) "ApaLI" "gtgcac" 2 0 2 438 0 936 0 0 "")
COMMENT     #1=(CRSite (CStringList) "AvaI" "cycgrg" 2 0 2 7097 0 9823 0 0 "")
COMMENT     #2=(CRSite (CStringList) "BamHI" "ggatcc" 2 0 3 4 0 14 0 9828 0 0
            "")
COMMENT     #3=(CRSite (CStringList) "ClaI" "atcgat" 3 0 0 0 "")
COMMENT     #4=(CRSite (CStringList) "EcoRI" "gaattc" 2 0 2 9505 0 10577 0 0 "")
COMMENT     #5=(CRSite (CStringList) "HindIII" "aagctt" 2 0 6 2720 0 3785 0 4906
            0
COMMENT     5762 0 6182 0 6678 0 0 "")
COMMENT     #6=(CRSite (CStringList) "NcoI" "ccatgg" 2 0 2 1804 0 10025 0 0 "")
COMMENT     #7=(CRSite (CStringList) "PstI" "ctgcag" 6 0 3 2191 0 9787 0 10591 0
            0
COMMENT     "") #8=(CRSite (CStringList) "SmaI" "cccggg" 4 0 1 9825 0 0 "")
COMMENT     #9=(CRSite (CStringList) "XmaI" "cccggg" 2 0 1 9823 0 0 ""))
COMMENT     (CObList
COMMENT     #10=(CFSignal (CObList) "pDU1 sequences" 21 0 0 3107 9475 0
COMMENT     (CStringList) (CStringList) 1 1 1 1 "")
COMMENT     #11=(CFSignal (CObList) "Km/Nm R" 22 0 0 1574 2368 0 (CStringList)
COMMENT     (CStringList) 1 1 1 1 "")
COMMENT     #12=(CFSignal (CObList) "Terminator" 43 0 0 9505 9681 0
            (CStringList)
COMMENT     (CStringList) 1 1 1 1 "")
COMMENT     #13=(CFSignal (CObList) "gfp mut2" 4 0 0 9859 10582 0 (CStringList)
COMMENT     (CStringList) 1 1 1 1 "")
COMMENT     #14=(CFSignal (CObList) "AMO 367" 28 0 0 9748 9767 0 (CStringList)
COMMENT     (CStringList) 1 1 1 1 "")
COMMENT     #15=(CFSignal (CObList) "AMO 369" 28 0 1 220 236 0 (CStringList)
COMMENT     (CStringList) 1 1 1 1 "")
COMMENT     #16=(CFSignal (CObList) "AMO624" 27 0 1 9868 9886 0 (CStringList)
COMMENT     (CStringList) 1 1 1 1 "")
COMMENT     #17=(CFSignal (CObList) "AMO1396" 27 0 1 9945 9970 0 (CStringList)
COMMENT     (CStringList) 1 1 1 1 "")
COMMENT     #18=(CFSignal (CObList) "ATG" 21 0 0 9859 9861 0 (CStringList)
COMMENT     (CStringList) 1 1 1 1 "")) (CObList) (CObList) (CObList) (CObList)
COMMENT     (CObList) (CObList)
COMMENT     (CTextView 0
COMMENT     #19=(CGroupPar (CParagraph 0 (0 0) 1 2 0 0 180)
COMMENT     (CObjectList
COMMENT     #20=(CRefLinePar
COMMENT     (CLinePar (CParagraph 0 (0 0) 0 2 0 1 233) "AM1956" 2) 5 "" 0
COMMENT     4)
COMMENT     #21=(CFolderPar
COMMENT     (CGroupPar (CParagraph 1 (0 0) 1 1 0 0 178)
COMMENT     (CObjectList
COMMENT     #22=(CLinePar (CParagraph 0 (0 0) 1 2 1 0 180)
COMMENT     "DNA 'AM1956'" 1)
COMMENT     #23=(CLinePar (CParagraph 0 (0 0) 1 2 1 0 180)
COMMENT     "Foreign object. Author: Golden Labs. Original author: Tel: (301)
            216-0586"
COMMENT     1)
COMMENT     #24=(CLinePar (CParagraph 0 (0 0) 1 2 1 0 180)
COMMENT     "Created: 06/22/04 12:59PM" 1)
COMMENT     #25=(CLinePar (CParagraph 0 (0 0) 1 2 1 0 180)
COMMENT     "Last Modified: 01/21/08 11:38AM" 1)
COMMENT     #26=(CLinePar (CParagraph 0 (0 0) 1 2 1 0 180)
COMMENT     "length: 10605 bp" 1)
COMMENT     #27=(CLinePar (CParagraph 0 (0 0) 1 2 1 0 180)
COMMENT     "storage type: Basic" 1)
COMMENT     #28=(CLinePar (CParagraph 0 (0 0) 1 2 1 0 180)
COMMENT     "form: Circular" 1))) "General Description")
COMMENT     #29=(CFolderPar
COMMENT     (CGroupPar (CParagraph 2 (0 0) 1 1 0 0 178) (CObjectList))
COMMENT     "Standard Fields")
COMMENT     #30=(CFolderPar
COMMENT     (CGroupPar (CParagraph 4 (0 0) 1 1 0 0 178)
COMMENT     (CObjectList
COMMENT     #31=(CLinePar (CParagraph 0 (0 0) 1 2 1 0 180)
COMMENT     "Golden Labs" 1))) "Author")
COMMENT     #32=(CFolderPar
COMMENT     (CGroupPar (CParagraph 5 (0 0) 1 1 0 0 178)
COMMENT     (CObjectList
COMMENT     #33=(CLinePar (CParagraph 0 (0 0) 1 2 1 0 180)
COMMENT     "Tel: (301) 216-0586" 1))) "Original Author")
COMMENT     #34=(CRefLinePar
COMMENT     (CLinePar (CParagraph 0 (0 0) 0 2 0 0 233) "Comments" 2) 1 ""
COMMENT     0 0)
COMMENT     #35=(CFolderPar
COMMENT     (CGroupPar (CParagraph 8 (0 0) 1 2 0 0 178) (CObjectList))
COMMENT     "Annotations")
COMMENT     #36=(CFolderPar
COMMENT     (CGroupPar (CParagraph 12 (6 0) 1 1 0 0 178)
COMMENT     (CObjectList
COMMENT     #37=(CFolderPar
COMMENT     (CGroupPar (CParagraph 4 (7 4 0) 1 1 1 0 178)
COMMENT     (CObjectList
COMMENT     #38=(CFolderPar
COMMENT     (CGroupPar
COMMENT     (CParagraph 9859 (3 #13# 0) 1 2 2 0 327)
COMMENT     (CObjectList
COMMENT     #39=(CLinePar
COMMENT     (CParagraph 0 (0 0) 1 2 3 0 180)
COMMENT     "Start: 9859 End: 10582" 1)))
COMMENT     "gfp mut2"))) "CDS (1 total)")
COMMENT     #40=(CFolderPar
COMMENT     (CGroupPar (CParagraph 21 (7 21 0) 1 1 1 0 178)
COMMENT     (CObjectList
COMMENT     #41=(CFolderPar
COMMENT     (CGroupPar
COMMENT     (CParagraph 3107 (3 #10# 0) 1 2 2 0 194)
COMMENT     (CObjectList
COMMENT     #42=(CLinePar
COMMENT     (CParagraph 0 (0 0) 1 2 3 0 180)
COMMENT     "Start: 3107 End: 9475" 1)))
COMMENT     "pDU1 sequences")
COMMENT     #43=(CFolderPar
COMMENT     (CGroupPar
COMMENT     (CParagraph 9859 (3 #18# 0) 1 2 2 0 194)
COMMENT     (CObjectList
COMMENT     #44=(CLinePar
COMMENT     (CParagraph 0 (0 0) 1 2 3 0 180)
COMMENT     "Start: 9859 End: 9861" 1))) "ATG")))
COMMENT     "Misc. Feature (2 total)")
COMMENT     #45=(CFolderPar
COMMENT     (CGroupPar (CParagraph 22 (7 22 0) 1 1 1 0 178)
COMMENT     (CObjectList
COMMENT     #46=(CFolderPar
COMMENT     (CGroupPar
COMMENT     (CParagraph 1574 (3 #11# 0) 1 2 2 0 194)
COMMENT     (CObjectList
COMMENT     #47=(CLinePar
COMMENT     (CParagraph 0 (0 0) 1 2 3 0 180)
COMMENT     "Start: 1574 End: 2368" 1))) "Km/Nm R")))
COMMENT     "Misc. Marker (1 total)")
COMMENT     #48=(CFolderPar
COMMENT     (CGroupPar (CParagraph 27 (7 27 0) 1 1 1 0 178)
COMMENT     (CObjectList
COMMENT     #49=(CFolderPar
COMMENT     (CGroupPar
COMMENT     (CParagraph 9868 (3 #16# 0) 1 2 2 0 194)
COMMENT     (CObjectList
COMMENT     #50=(CLinePar
COMMENT     (CParagraph 0 (0 0) 1 2 3 0 180)
COMMENT     "Start: 9868 End: 9886 (Complementary)"
COMMENT     1))) "AMO624")
COMMENT     #51=(CFolderPar
COMMENT     (CGroupPar
COMMENT     (CParagraph 9945 (3 #17# 0) 1 2 2 0 194)
COMMENT     (CObjectList
COMMENT     #52=(CLinePar
COMMENT     (CParagraph 0 (0 0) 1 2 3 0 180)
COMMENT     "Start: 9945 End: 9970 (Complementary)"
COMMENT     1))) "AMO1396"))) "Primer (2 total)")
COMMENT     #53=(CFolderPar
COMMENT     (CGroupPar (CParagraph 28 (7 28 0) 1 1 1 0 178)
COMMENT     (CObjectList
COMMENT     #54=(CFolderPar
COMMENT     (CGroupPar
COMMENT     (CParagraph 220 (3 #15# 0) 1 2 2 0 194)
COMMENT     (CObjectList
COMMENT     #55=(CLinePar
COMMENT     (CParagraph 0 (0 0) 1 2 3 0 180)
COMMENT     "Start: 220 End: 236 (Complementary)"
COMMENT     1)
COMMENT     #56=(CLinePar
COMMENT     (CParagraph 0 (0 0) 1 2 3 0 180)
COMMENT     "exact match" 1))) "AMO 369")
COMMENT     #57=(CFolderPar
COMMENT     (CGroupPar
COMMENT     (CParagraph 9748 (3 #14# 0) 1 2 2 0 194)
COMMENT     (CObjectList
COMMENT     #58=(CLinePar
COMMENT     (CParagraph 0 (0 0) 1 2 3 0 180)
COMMENT     "Start: 9748 End: 9767" 1)
COMMENT     #59=(CLinePar
COMMENT     (CParagraph 0 (0 0) 1 2 3 0 180)
COMMENT     "6 bp mismatch" 1))) "AMO 367")))
COMMENT     "Primer Binding Site (2 total)")
COMMENT     #60=(CFolderPar
COMMENT     (CGroupPar (CParagraph 43 (7 43 0) 1 1 1 0 178)
COMMENT     (CObjectList
COMMENT     #61=(CFolderPar
COMMENT     (CGroupPar
COMMENT     (CParagraph 9505 (3 #12# 0) 1 2 2 0 194)
COMMENT     (CObjectList
COMMENT     #62=(CLinePar
COMMENT     (CParagraph 0 (0 0) 1 2 3 0 180)
COMMENT     "Start: 9505 End: 9681" 1)
COMMENT     #63=(CLinePar
COMMENT     (CParagraph 0 (0 0) 1 2 3 0 180)
COMMENT     "I am sure the terminator starts at EcoRI and ends before PstI, but
            probably the size of the terminator is not accurate."
COMMENT     1))) "Terminator")))
COMMENT     "Terminator (1 total)"))) "Feature Map")
COMMENT     #64=(CFolderPar
COMMENT     (CGroupPar (CParagraph 13 (0 0) 1 1 0 0 178)
COMMENT     (CObjectList
COMMENT     #65=(CRSFolderPar
COMMENT     (CFolderPar
COMMENT     (CGroupPar (CParagraph 50898872 (8 0) 1 1 1 0 178)
COMMENT     (CObjectList
COMMENT     #66=(CGroupPar
COMMENT     (CParagraph 0 (10 #0# 0) 1 2 2 0 180)
COMMENT     (CObjectList
COMMENT     #67=(CLinePar
COMMENT     (CParagraph 0 (1 #0# 1) 1 2 2 0 191)
COMMENT     " N1: 438 " 1)
COMMENT     #68=(CLinePar
COMMENT     (CParagraph 0 (1 #0# 2) 1 2 2 0 191)
COMMENT     " N2: 936 " 1))))) "ApaLI: 2 sites") 1 5
COMMENT     "GTGCAC" "CACGTG")
COMMENT     #69=(CRSFolderPar
COMMENT     (CFolderPar
COMMENT     (CGroupPar (CParagraph 50736560 (8 0) 1 1 1 0 178)
COMMENT     (CObjectList
COMMENT     #70=(CGroupPar
COMMENT     (CParagraph 0 (10 #1# 0) 1 2 2 0 180)
COMMENT     (CObjectList
COMMENT     #71=(CLinePar
COMMENT     (CParagraph 0 (1 #1# 1) 1 2 2 0 191)
COMMENT     " N1: 7097 " 1)
COMMENT     #72=(CLinePar
COMMENT     (CParagraph 0 (1 #1# 2) 1 2 2 0 191)
COMMENT     " N2: 9823 " 1))))) "AvaI: 2 sites") 1 5
COMMENT     "CYCGRG" "GRGCYC")
COMMENT     #73=(CRSFolderPar
COMMENT     (CFolderPar
COMMENT     (CGroupPar (CParagraph 50736496 (8 0) 1 1 1 0 178)
COMMENT     (CObjectList
COMMENT     #74=(CGroupPar
COMMENT     (CParagraph 0 (10 #2# 0) 1 2 2 0 180)
COMMENT     (CObjectList
COMMENT     #75=(CLinePar
COMMENT     (CParagraph 0 (1 #2# 1) 1 2 2 0 191)
COMMENT     " N1: 4 " 1)
COMMENT     #76=(CLinePar
COMMENT     (CParagraph 0 (1 #2# 2) 1 2 2 0 191)
COMMENT     " N2: 14 " 1)
COMMENT     #77=(CLinePar
COMMENT     (CParagraph 0 (1 #2# 3) 1 2 2 0 191)
COMMENT     " N3: 9828 " 1))))) "BamHI: 3 sites") 1
COMMENT     5 "GGATCC" "CCTAGG")
COMMENT     #78=(CRSFolderPar
COMMENT     (CFolderPar
COMMENT     (CGroupPar (CParagraph 50742064 (8 0) 1 1 1 0 178)
COMMENT     (CObjectList)) "ClaI: 0 sites") 2 4 "ATCGAT"
COMMENT     "TAGCTA")
COMMENT     #79=(CRSFolderPar
COMMENT     (CFolderPar
COMMENT     (CGroupPar (CParagraph 50625760 (8 0) 1 1 1 0 178)
COMMENT     (CObjectList
COMMENT     #80=(CGroupPar
COMMENT     (CParagraph 0 (10 #4# 0) 1 2 2 0 180)
COMMENT     (CObjectList
COMMENT     #81=(CLinePar
COMMENT     (CParagraph 0 (1 #4# 1) 1 2 2 0 191)
COMMENT     " N1: 9505 " 1)
COMMENT     #82=(CLinePar
COMMENT     (CParagraph 0 (1 #4# 2) 1 2 2 0 191)
COMMENT     " N2: 10577 " 1))))) "EcoRI: 2 sites") 1
COMMENT     5 "GAATTC" "CTTAAG")
COMMENT     #83=(CRSFolderPar
COMMENT     (CFolderPar
COMMENT     (CGroupPar (CParagraph 52149184 (8 0) 1 1 1 0 178)
COMMENT     (CObjectList
COMMENT     #84=(CGroupPar
COMMENT     (CParagraph 0 (10 #5# 0) 1 2 2 0 180)
COMMENT     (CObjectList
COMMENT     #85=(CLinePar
COMMENT     (CParagraph 0 (1 #5# 1) 1 2 2 0 191)
COMMENT     " N1: 2720 " 1)
COMMENT     #86=(CLinePar
COMMENT     (CParagraph 0 (1 #5# 2) 1 2 2 0 191)
COMMENT     " N2: 3785 " 1)
COMMENT     #87=(CLinePar
COMMENT     (CParagraph 0 (1 #5# 3) 1 2 2 0 191)
COMMENT     " N3: 4906 " 1)
COMMENT     #88=(CLinePar
COMMENT     (CParagraph 0 (1 #5# 4) 1 2 2 0 191)
COMMENT     " N4: 5762 " 1)
COMMENT     #89=(CLinePar
COMMENT     (CParagraph 0 (1 #5# 5) 1 2 2 0 191)
COMMENT     " N5: 6182 " 1)
COMMENT     #90=(CLinePar
COMMENT     (CParagraph 0 (1 #5# 6) 1 2 2 0 191)
COMMENT     " N6: 6678 " 1))))) "HindIII: 6 sites")
COMMENT     1 5 "AAGCTT" "TTCGAA")
COMMENT     #91=(CRSFolderPar
COMMENT     (CFolderPar
COMMENT     (CGroupPar (CParagraph 50776664 (8 0) 1 1 1 0 178)
COMMENT     (CObjectList
COMMENT     #92=(CGroupPar
COMMENT     (CParagraph 0 (10 #6# 0) 1 2 2 0 180)
COMMENT     (CObjectList
COMMENT     #93=(CLinePar
COMMENT     (CParagraph 0 (1 #6# 1) 1 2 2 0 191)
COMMENT     " N1: 1804 " 1)
COMMENT     #94=(CLinePar
COMMENT     (CParagraph 0 (1 #6# 2) 1 2 2 0 191)
COMMENT     " N2: 10025 " 1))))) "NcoI: 2 sites") 1
COMMENT     5 "CCATGG" "GGTACC")
COMMENT     #95=(CRSFolderPar
COMMENT     (CFolderPar
COMMENT     (CGroupPar (CParagraph 50591688 (8 0) 1 1 1 0 178)
COMMENT     (CObjectList
COMMENT     #96=(CGroupPar
COMMENT     (CParagraph 0 (10 #7# 0) 1 2 2 0 180)
COMMENT     (CObjectList
COMMENT     #97=(CLinePar
COMMENT     (CParagraph 0 (1 #7# 1) 1 2 2 0 191)
COMMENT     " N1: 2191 " 1)
COMMENT     #98=(CLinePar
COMMENT     (CParagraph 0 (1 #7# 2) 1 2 2 0 191)
COMMENT     " N2: 9787 " 1)
COMMENT     #99=(CLinePar
COMMENT     (CParagraph 0 (1 #7# 3) 1 2 2 0 191)
COMMENT     " N3: 10591 " 1))))) "PstI: 3 sites") 5
COMMENT     1 "CTGCAG" "GACGTC")
COMMENT     #100=(CRSFolderPar
COMMENT     (CFolderPar
COMMENT     (CGroupPar (CParagraph 50577664 (8 0) 1 1 1 0 178)
COMMENT     (CObjectList
COMMENT     #101=(CGroupPar
COMMENT     (CParagraph 0 (10 #8# 0) 1 2 2 0 180)
COMMENT     (CObjectList
COMMENT     #102=(CLinePar
COMMENT     (CParagraph 0 (1 #8# 1) 1 2 2 0 191)
COMMENT     " N1: 9825 " 1))))) "SmaI: 1 site") 3
COMMENT     3 "CCCGGG" "GGGCCC")
COMMENT     #103=(CRSFolderPar
COMMENT     (CFolderPar
COMMENT     (CGroupPar (CParagraph 50577040 (8 0) 1 1 1 0 178)
COMMENT     (CObjectList
COMMENT     #104=(CGroupPar
COMMENT     (CParagraph 0 (10 #9# 0) 1 2 2 0 180)
COMMENT     (CObjectList
COMMENT     #105=(CLinePar
COMMENT     (CParagraph 0 (1 #9# 1) 1 2 2 0 191)
COMMENT     " N1: 9823 " 1))))) "XmaI: 1 site") 1
COMMENT     5 "CCCGGG" "GGGCCC"))) "Restriction/Methylation Map"))))
COMMENT     (CGraphView
COMMENT     (CWStyleSheet
COMMENT     (CObjectList
COMMENT     #106=(CWidgetStyle "RSite Label" 1 (LOGPEN 0 0 13408563) 1 0 1
COMMENT     (LOGFONT 0 0 0 0 400 0 0 0 0 3 2 1 18 "Georgia") 0.555556 0 1 5
COMMENT     "@N (@S)" 0)
COMMENT     #107=(CWidgetStyle "Signal Label" 1 (LOGPEN 0 0 0) 1 0 1
COMMENT     (LOGFONT 0 0 0 0 700 0 0 0 0 3 2 1 34 "Arial") 0.666667 0 1 1
COMMENT     "@N" 0)
COMMENT     #108=(CWidgetStyle "Molecule Label 2" 0 0 1
COMMENT     (LOGFONT 0 0 0 0 400 0 0 0 0 3 2 1 18 "Georgia") 0.555556 0 1 16
COMMENT     "@L bp" 0)
COMMENT     #109=(CWidgetStyle "Molecule Label 1" 0 0 1
COMMENT     (LOGFONT 0 0 0 0 400 0 0 0 0 3 2 1 34 "Verdana") 0.833333 0 1 1
COMMENT     "@N" 0)
COMMENT     #110=(CWidgetStyle "Shape 3" 1 (LOGPEN 0 0 3355545) 1 1
COMMENT     (LOGBRUSH 0 6724095 0) 0 0 1 (LOGSHAPE 9 1 0.8 1.8 0))
COMMENT     #111=(CWidgetStyle "Shape 1" 1 (LOGPEN 0 0 6723840) 1 1
COMMENT     (LOGBRUSH 0 10079334 0) 0 0 1 (LOGSHAPE 9 1 0.8 1.8 0))
COMMENT     #112=(CWidgetStyle "Axis" 1 (LOGPEN 0 0 10079436) 2 1
COMMENT     (LOGBRUSH 0 13434879 0) 0 0 1 (LOGSHAPE 10 1 0 0 0))
COMMENT     #113=(CWidgetStyle "Line 2" 1 (LOGPEN 0 0 6723840) 8 0 0 0 1
COMMENT     (LOGSHAPE 1 1.9 0 0 0))
COMMENT     #114=(CWidgetStyle "RSite" 1 (LOGPEN 0 0 10053171) 8 0 0 0 1
COMMENT     (LOGSHAPE 1 1.9 0 0 0))
COMMENT     #115=(CWidgetStyle "Short Signal" 1 (LOGPEN 0 0 13395507) 10 0 0 0 1
COMMENT     (LOGSHAPE 1 1.9 0 0 0))
COMMENT     #116=(CWidgetStyle "Uniq RSite Label" 1 (LOGPEN 0 0 153) 1 0 1
COMMENT     (LOGFONT 0 0 0 0 400 0 0 0 0 3 2 1 18 "Georgia") 0.555556 128 1
COMMENT     5 "@N (@S)" 0)
COMMENT     #117=(CWidgetStyle "Vanilla" 1 (LOGPEN 0 0 0) 1 1
COMMENT     (LOGBRUSH 0 16777215 0) 1
COMMENT     (LOGFONT 0 0 0 0 400 0 0 0 0 7 48 2 18 "Times New Roman") 0.8 0
COMMENT     1 2 "?" 0)
COMMENT     #118=(CWidgetStyle "Mark 1" 0 0 1
COMMENT     (LOGFONT 0 0 0 0 400 0 0 0 2 7 48 2 2 "Windings") 0.7 0 1 2 "?"
COMMENT     0)
COMMENT     #119=(CWidgetStyle "Motif Label" 1 (LOGPEN 0 0 16744512) 1 0 1
COMMENT     (LOGFONT 0 0 0 0 400 0 0 0 0 3 2 1 34 "Arial") 0.611111 8388608
COMMENT     1 65535 "@N (@H)" 0)
COMMENT     #120=(CWidgetStyle "Fragment Label 2" 1 (LOGPEN 0 0 0) 1 0 1
COMMENT     (LOGFONT 0 0 0 0 400 0 0 0 0 3 2 1 49 "Courier New") 1.05 0 1 48
COMMENT     "@F bp (molecule @L bp)" 0)
COMMENT     #121=(CWidgetStyle "Fragment Label 1" 1 (LOGPEN 0 0 0) 1 0 1
COMMENT     (LOGFONT 0 0 0 0 400 0 0 0 0 3 2 1 34 "Arial") 0.91 0 1 1
COMMENT     "Fragment of @N" 0)
COMMENT     #122=(CWidgetStyle "Shape 4" 1 (LOGPEN 0 0 0) 1 1
COMMENT     (LOGBRUSH 2 8388608 5) 0 0 0)
COMMENT     #123=(CWidgetStyle "Shape 2" 1 (LOGPEN 0 0 0) 1 1 (LOGBRUSH 0 128 0)
            0
COMMENT     0 0)
COMMENT     #124=(CWidgetStyle "Shape 0" 1 (LOGPEN 0 0 0) 1 1 (LOGBRUSH 0 0 0) 0
            0
COMMENT     0)
COMMENT     #125=(CWidgetStyle "ORF" 1 (LOGPEN 0 0 16384) 8 0 0 0 1
COMMENT     (LOGSHAPE 7 0.2 3.41182 2.86186 0.609808))
COMMENT     #126=(CWidgetStyle "Line 4" 1 (LOGPEN 0 0 32768) 8 0 0 0 0)
COMMENT     #127=(CWidgetStyle "Line 3" 1 (LOGPEN 0 0 16711680) 8 0 0 0 0)
COMMENT     #128=(CWidgetStyle "Line 1" 1 (LOGPEN 0 0 16711680) 1 0 0 0 0)
COMMENT     #129=(CWidgetStyle "Short Promoter" 1 (LOGPEN 0 0 128) 6 0 0 0 0)
COMMENT     #130=(CWidgetStyle "Motif" 1 (LOGPEN 0 0 0) 1 0 0 0 0)
COMMENT     #131=(CWidgetStyle "Line 0" 1 (LOGPEN 0 0 0) 8 0 0 0 0)
COMMENT     #132=(CWidgetStyle "Void" 0 0 0 0 0)
COMMENT     #133=(CWidgetStyle "General Label" 1 (LOGPEN 0 0 0) 1 0 1
COMMENT     (LOGFONT 0 0 0 0 400 0 0 0 0 3 2 1 18 "Times New Roman") 0.91 0
COMMENT     1 3 "@T @N " 0)
COMMENT     #134=(CWidgetStyle "Position" 1 (LOGPEN 0 0 0) 1 0 0 0 0)
COMMENT     #135=(CWidgetStyle "Annotation" 0 0 1
COMMENT     (LOGFONT 0 0 0 0 400 0 0 0 0 3 2 1 18 "Times New Roman") 0.91 0
COMMENT     0 0)
COMMENT     #136=(CWidgetStyle "Position Label" 1 (LOGPEN 0 0 8388608) 1 0 1
COMMENT     (LOGFONT 0 0 0 0 400 0 1 0 0 3 2 1 34 "Arial") 0.63 8388608 1 1
COMMENT     "@N" 0)
COMMENT     #137=(CWidgetStyle "Range" 1 (LOGPEN 0 0 0) 1 1
COMMENT     (LOGBRUSH 0 16777215 0) 0 0 0)
COMMENT     #138=(CWidgetStyle "Range Label" 1 (LOGPEN 0 0 8388608) 1 0 1
COMMENT     (LOGFONT 0 0 0 0 400 0 1 0 0 3 2 1 34 "Arial") 0.63 8388608 1 1
COMMENT     "@N" 0)
COMMENT     #139=(CWidgetStyle "ORF Label" 1 (LOGPEN 0 0 49216) 1 0 1
COMMENT     (LOGFONT 0 0 0 0 400 0 0 0 0 3 2 1 18 "Times New Roman")
COMMENT     0.611111 0 1 65535 "@N" 0)
COMMENT     #140=(CWidgetStyle "CDS Label" 1 (LOGPEN 0 0 4227264) 1 0 1
COMMENT     (LOGFONT 0 0 0 0 400 0 0 0 0 3 2 1 34 "Arial") 0.555556 255 1 1
COMMENT     "@N" 0)
COMMENT     #141=(CWidgetStyle "Shape 5" 1 (LOGPEN 0 0 0) 3 1
COMMENT     (LOGBRUSH 0 16777113 0) 1
COMMENT     (LOGFONT 0 0 0 0 400 0 0 0 0 7 48 2 50 "Arial") 0.9 0 0 1
COMMENT     (LOGSHAPE 9 1 0.8 1.8 0))
COMMENT     #142=(CWidgetStyle "CDS" 1 (LOGPEN 0 0 0) 1 1 (LOGBRUSH 2 39423 3) 0
            0
COMMENT     1 (LOGSHAPE 9 1 0.8 1.8 0))
COMMENT     #143=(CWidgetStyle "Label 2" 1 (LOGPEN 0 0 4227264) 1 0 1
COMMENT     (LOGFONT 0 0 0 0 400 0 0 0 0 3 2 1 34 "Arial") 0.944444 8388608
COMMENT     1 1 "@N" 0)
COMMENT     #144=(CWidgetStyle "Label 3" 1 (LOGPEN 0 0 8421376) 1 0 1
COMMENT     (LOGFONT 0 0 0 0 700 255 0 0 0 3 2 1 34 "Arial") 0.833333 255 1
COMMENT     5 "@N (@S)" 0)
COMMENT     #145=(CWidgetStyle "Label 4" 1 (LOGPEN 0 0 8437824) 1 0 1
COMMENT     (LOGFONT 0 0 0 0 400 0 0 0 0 3 2 1 34 "Arial") 0.722222 0 1 5
COMMENT     "@N (@S)" 0)) 0.164644 1.74233 0.164644 2.53336
COMMENT     (70 (CShapeMapEntry 0 "Unique RSite" 1 "Uniq RSite Label") 67
COMMENT     (CShapeMapEntry 0 "ORF" 0 "ORF Label")) 40.0378 40.0378 39 39 0.1
            -365)
COMMENT     1 1 0 1 1
COMMENT     (mapper: 18.1766 -26.0393 60.0567 60.0567 0.01 10 -1 10605 10605 1 0
            0)
COMMENT     #146=(CGroupWidget (CWidget 0 (0 0) 1 2 0 0 Nil 1633771875 100)
COMMENT     (CObjectList
COMMENT     #147=(CGroupWidget (CWidget 1 (0 0) 1 2 0 0 Nil 1735680359 100)
COMMENT     (CObjectList
COMMENT     #148=(CAxis
COMMENT     (CWideLine
COMMENT     (CWidget 0 (0 0) 1 2 0 0 #112# 34716196 0)
COMMENT     (LOGPEN 0 2 10079436) 2 (LOGBRUSH 0 13434879 0) 1
COMMENT     6.27478 6.27278 1 0.0214037) 0.0591531)
COMMENT     #149=(CLabel
COMMENT     (CWidget 1001 (0 0) 1 2 0 0 #109# 959658036 100)
COMMENT     (LOGPEN 2162307872 1850024089 1128484896) 842283319
COMMENT     (LOGFONT 87 33 0 0 400 0 0 0 0 3 2 1 34 "Verdana")
COMMENT     1.74233 0.833333 0 "AM1956" "@N" 1 0 0.871165 0 -10
COMMENT     4.36254 1.38203 Nil)
COMMENT     #150=(CLabel
COMMENT     (CWidget 1002 (0 0) 1 2 0 0 #108# 842478386 100)
COMMENT     (LOGPEN 2162307872 1850024089 1128484896) 842283319
COMMENT     (LOGFONT 57 21 0 0 400 0 0 0 0 3 2 1 18 "Georgia")
COMMENT     1.74233 0.555556 0 "10605 bp" "@L bp" 16 0 -0.871165
COMMENT     0 -10.8 3.39679 0.949103 Nil)) (CObjectList))
COMMENT     #151=(CGroupWidget (CWidget 10 (6 0) 1 2 0 0 Nil 1735680359 100)
COMMENT     (CObjectList
COMMENT     #152=(CGroupWidget
COMMENT     (CWidget 4 (7 4 0) 1 2 0 0 Nil 1195590467 100)
COMMENT     (CObjectList
COMMENT     #153=(CWideArrow
COMMENT     (CWideLine
COMMENT     (CWidget 0 (3 #13# 0) 1 2 0 0 #110# 0 100)
COMMENT     (LOGPEN 0 0 3355545) 1
COMMENT     (LOGBRUSH 0 6724095 0) 1 0.0136052 0.441874
COMMENT     1 0.082322) 0.8 1.8 0)
COMMENT     #154=(CLabel
COMMENT     (CWidget 0 (0 0) 1 2 0 0 #107# 1092641902 100)
COMMENT     (LOGPEN 0 0 0) 1
COMMENT     (LOGFONT 69 26 0 0 700 0 0 0 0 3 2 1 34
COMMENT     "Arial") 1.74233 0.666667 0 "gfp mut2" "@N"
COMMENT     1 -5.91155 20.908 0 -10 4.09613 1.14891 #153#))
COMMENT     (CObjectList))
COMMENT     #155=(CGroupWidget
COMMENT     (CWidget 21 (7 21 0) 1 2 0 0 Nil 1413957460 100)
COMMENT     (CObjectList
COMMENT     #156=(CWideArrow
COMMENT     (CWideLine
COMMENT     (CWidget 0 (3 #10# 0) 1 2 0 0 #111#
COMMENT     1667321128 100) (LOGPEN 0 0 6723840) 1
COMMENT     (LOGBRUSH 0 10079334 0) 1 0.66843 4.43589 1
COMMENT     0.082322) 0.8 1.8 0)
COMMENT     #157=(CLabel
COMMENT     (CWidget 0 (0 0) 1 2 0 0 #107# 639659361 100)
COMMENT     (LOGPEN 0 0 0) 1
COMMENT     (LOGFONT 69 26 0 0 700 0 0 0 0 3 2 1 34
COMMENT     "Arial") 1.74233 0.666667 0 "pDU1 sequences"
COMMENT     "@N" 1 -12.6743 -8.71165 0 -10 7.65943
COMMENT     1.14891 #156#)
COMMENT     #158=(CScratch
COMMENT     (CWidget 0 (3 #18# 0) 1 2 0 0 #115# 0 100)
COMMENT     (LOGPEN 0 12 13395507) 10 1 0.441874 1.9
COMMENT     0.082322 1)
COMMENT     #159=(CLabel
COMMENT     (CWidget 0 (0 0) 1 2 0 0 #107# 540029472 100)
COMMENT     (LOGPEN 0 0 0) 1
COMMENT     (LOGFONT 69 26 0 0 700 0 0 0 0 3 2 1 34
COMMENT     "Arial") 1.74233 0.666667 0 "ATG" "@N" 1
COMMENT     -7.08312 13.9386 0 -10 2.09802 1.14891 #158#))
COMMENT     (CObjectList))
COMMENT     #160=(CGroupWidget
COMMENT     (CWidget 22 (7 22 0) 1 2 0 0 Nil 1413563203 100)
COMMENT     (CObjectList
COMMENT     #161=(CWideArrow
COMMENT     (CWideLine
COMMENT     (CWidget 0 (3 #11# 0) 1 2 0 0 #123# 1114125
COMMENT     100) (LOGPEN 0 0 0) 1 (LOGBRUSH 0 128 0) 1
COMMENT     4.87244 5.34271 1 0.082322) 0.8 1.8 0)
COMMENT     #162=(CLabel
COMMENT     (CWidget 0 (0 0) 1 2 0 0 #107# 539439904 100)
COMMENT     (LOGPEN 0 0 0) 1
COMMENT     (LOGFONT 69 26 0 0 700 0 0 0 0 3 2 1 34
COMMENT     "Arial") 1.74233 0.666667 0 "Km/Nm R" "@N" 1
COMMENT     13.698 3.48466 0 -10 4.27929 1.14891 #161#))
COMMENT     (CObjectList))
COMMENT     #163=(CGroupWidget
COMMENT     (CWidget 27 (7 27 0) 1 2 0 0 Nil 1668571495 100)
COMMENT     (CObjectList
COMMENT     #164=(CScratch
COMMENT     (CWidget 0 (3 #16# 0) 1 2 0 0 #115# 0 100)
COMMENT     (LOGPEN 0 12 13395507) 10 1 0.43655 1.9
COMMENT     0.082322 1)
COMMENT     #165=(CLabel
COMMENT     (CWidget 0 (0 0) 1 2 0 0 #107# 892414752 100)
COMMENT     (LOGPEN 0 0 0) 1
COMMENT     (LOGFONT 69 26 0 0 700 0 0 0 0 3 2 1 34
COMMENT     "Arial") 1.74233 0.666667 0 "AMO624" "@N" 1
COMMENT     -8.04243 15.681 0 -10 3.86302 1.14891 #164#)
COMMENT     #166=(CScratch
COMMENT     (CWidget 0 (3 #17# 0) 1 2 0 0 #115# 0 100)
COMMENT     (LOGPEN 0 12 13395507) 10 1 0.391002 1.9
COMMENT     0.082322 1)
COMMENT     #167=(CLabel
COMMENT     (CWidget 0 (0 0) 1 2 0 0 #107# 544497952 100)
COMMENT     (LOGPEN 0 0 0) 1
COMMENT     (LOGFONT 69 26 0 0 700 0 0 0 0 3 2 1 34
COMMENT     "Arial") 1.74233 0.666667 0 "AMO1396" "@N" 1
COMMENT     -7.88464 17.4233 0 -10 4.37919 1.14891 #166#))
COMMENT     (CObjectList))
COMMENT     #168=(CGroupWidget
COMMENT     (CWidget 28 (7 28 0) 1 2 0 0 Nil 1734566772 100)
COMMENT     (CObjectList
COMMENT     #169=(CScratch
COMMENT     (CWidget 0 (3 #14# 0) 1 2 0 0 #128# 0 100)
COMMENT     (LOGPEN 0 0 16711680) 1 1 0.507534 1.9
COMMENT     0.082322 1)
COMMENT     #170=(CLabel
COMMENT     (CWidget 0 (0 0) 1 2 0 0 #107# 1931505010 100)
COMMENT     (LOGPEN 0 0 0) 1
COMMENT     (LOGFONT 69 26 0 0 700 0 0 0 0 3 2 1 34
COMMENT     "Arial") 1.74233 0.666667 0 "AMO 367" "@N" 1
COMMENT     -13.6719 3.48466 0 -10 4.14608 1.14891 #169#)
COMMENT     #171=(CScratch
COMMENT     (CWidget 0 (3 #15# 0) 1 2 0 0 #128# 0 100)
COMMENT     (LOGPEN 0 0 16711680) 1 1 6.14364 1.9
COMMENT     0.082322 1)
COMMENT     #172=(CLabel
COMMENT     (CWidget 0 (0 0) 1 2 0 0 #107# 1931505010 100)
COMMENT     (LOGPEN 0 0 0) 1
COMMENT     (LOGFONT 69 26 0 0 700 0 0 0 0 3 2 1 34
COMMENT     "Arial") 1.74233 0.666667 0 "AMO 369" "@N" 1
COMMENT     8.59915 10.454 0 -10 4.14608 1.14891 #171#))
COMMENT     (CObjectList))
COMMENT     #173=(CGroupWidget
COMMENT     (CWidget 43 (7 43 0) 1 2 0 0 Nil 1128481601 100)
COMMENT     (CObjectList
COMMENT     #174=(CLine
COMMENT     (CWidget 0 (3 #12# 0) 1 2 0 0 #115# 0 100)
COMMENT     (LOGPEN 0 12 13395507) 10 0.835356 0.546575
COMMENT     0.651276)
COMMENT     #175=(CLabel
COMMENT     (CWidget 0 (0 0) 1 2 0 0 #107# 640032818 100)
COMMENT     (LOGPEN 0 0 0) 1
COMMENT     (LOGFONT 69 26 0 0 700 0 0 0 0 3 2 1 34
COMMENT     "Arial") 1.74233 0.666667 0 "Terminator"
COMMENT     "@N" 1 -14.4869 1.74233 0 -10 5.04523 1.14891
COMMENT     #174#)) (CObjectList))) (CObjectList))
COMMENT     #176=(CGroupWidget (CWidget 11 (8 0) 1 2 0 0 Nil 1413563220 100)
COMMENT     (CObjectList
COMMENT     #177=(CGroupWidget
COMMENT     (CWidget 1 (10 #8# 0) 1 2 0 0 Nil 1195591508 100)
COMMENT     (CObjectList
COMMENT     #178=(CScratch
COMMENT     (CWidget 1 (1 #8# 1) 1 2 0 0 #114# 0 100)
COMMENT     (LOGPEN 0 8 10053171) 8 1 0.461986 1.9
COMMENT     0.082322 1)
COMMENT     #179=(CLabel
COMMENT     (CWidget 0 (0 0) 1 2 0 0 #116# 842086211 100)
COMMENT     (LOGPEN 0 0 153) 1
COMMENT     (LOGFONT 57 21 0 0 400 0 0 0 0 3 2 1 18
COMMENT     "Georgia") 1.74233 0.555556 128
COMMENT     "{\\i Sma}I (9825)" "@N (@S)" 5 -8.84307
COMMENT     10.454 0 -10 4.74552 0.949103 #178#))
COMMENT     (CObjectList))
COMMENT     #180=(CGroupWidget
COMMENT     (CWidget 1 (10 #9# 0) 1 2 0 0 Nil 1195591508 100)
COMMENT     (CObjectList
COMMENT     #181=(CScratch
COMMENT     (CWidget 1 (1 #9# 1) 1 2 0 0 #114# 0 100)
COMMENT     (LOGPEN 0 8 10053171) 8 1 0.463169 1.9
COMMENT     0.082322 1)
COMMENT     #182=(CLabel
COMMENT     (CWidget 0 (0 0) 1 2 0 0 #116# 825705283 100)
COMMENT     (LOGPEN 0 0 153) 1
COMMENT     (LOGFONT 57 21 0 0 400 0 0 0 0 3 2 1 18
COMMENT     "Georgia") 1.74233 0.555556 128
COMMENT     "{\\i Xma}I (9823)" "@N (@S)" 5 -12.4707
COMMENT     6.96932 0 -10 4.84542 0.949103 #181#))
COMMENT     (CObjectList))
COMMENT     #183=(CGroupWidget
COMMENT     (CWidget 2 (10 #0# 0) 1 2 0 0 Nil 1413563220 100)
COMMENT     (CObjectList
COMMENT     #184=(CScratch
COMMENT     (CWidget 1 (1 #0# 1) 1 2 0 0 #114# 0 100)
COMMENT     (LOGPEN 0 8 10053171) 8 1 6.01469 1.9
COMMENT     0.082322 1)
COMMENT     #185=(CLabel
COMMENT     (CWidget 0 (0 0) 1 2 0 0 #106# 639657331 100)
COMMENT     (LOGPEN 0 0 13408563) 1
COMMENT     (LOGFONT 57 21 0 0 400 0 0 0 0 3 2 1 18
COMMENT     "Georgia") 1.74233 0.555556 0
COMMENT     "{\\i Apa}LI (438)" "@N (@S)" 5 10.9929
COMMENT     8.71165 0 -10 4.56236 0.949103 #184#)
COMMENT     #186=(CScratch
COMMENT     (CWidget 2 (1 #0# 2) 1 2 0 0 #114# 0 100)
COMMENT     (LOGPEN 0 8 10053171) 8 1 5.7201 1.9 0.082322
COMMENT     1)
COMMENT     #187=(CLabel
COMMENT     (CWidget 0 (0 0) 1 2 0 0 #106# 1852137826 100)
COMMENT     (LOGPEN 0 0 13408563) 1
COMMENT     (LOGFONT 57 21 0 0 400 0 0 0 0 3 2 1 18
COMMENT     "Georgia") 1.74233 0.555556 0
COMMENT     "{\\i Apa}LI (936)" "@N (@S)" 5 12.3661
COMMENT     6.96932 0 -10 4.56236 0.949103 #186#))
COMMENT     (CObjectList))
COMMENT     #188=(CGroupWidget
COMMENT     (CWidget 2 (10 #1# 0) 1 2 0 0 Nil 1634887525 100)
COMMENT     (CObjectList
COMMENT     #189=(CScratch
COMMENT     (CWidget 1 (1 #1# 1) 1 2 0 0 #114# 0 100)
COMMENT     (LOGPEN 0 8 10053171) 8 1 2.07568 1.9
COMMENT     0.082322 1)
COMMENT     #190=(CLabel
COMMENT     (CWidget 0 (0 0) 1 2 0 0 #106# 842086211 100)
COMMENT     (LOGPEN 0 0 13408563) 1
COMMENT     (LOGFONT 57 21 0 0 400 0 0 0 0 3 2 1 18
COMMENT     "Georgia") 1.74233 0.555556 0
COMMENT     "{\\i Ava}I (7097)" "@N (@S)" 5 -13.2219
COMMENT     -5.22699 0 -10 4.46245 0.949103 #189#)
COMMENT     #191=(CScratch
COMMENT     (CWidget 2 (1 #1# 2) 1 2 0 0 #114# 0 100)
COMMENT     (LOGPEN 0 8 10053171) 8 1 0.463169 1.9
COMMENT     0.082322 1)
COMMENT     #192=(CLabel
COMMENT     (CWidget 0 (0 0) 1 2 0 0 #106# 842086211 100)
COMMENT     (LOGPEN 0 0 13408563) 1
COMMENT     (LOGFONT 57 21 0 0 400 0 0 0 0 3 2 1 18
COMMENT     "Georgia") 1.74233 0.555556 0
COMMENT     "{\\i Ava}I (9823)" "@N (@S)" 5 -10.9755
COMMENT     8.71165 0 -10 4.5124 0.949103 #191#))
COMMENT     (CObjectList))
COMMENT     #193=(CGroupWidget
COMMENT     (CWidget 2 (10 #4# 0) 1 2 0 0 Nil 1095193671 100)
COMMENT     (CObjectList
COMMENT     #194=(CScratch
COMMENT     (CWidget 1 (1 #4# 1) 1 2 0 0 #114# 0 100)
COMMENT     (LOGPEN 0 8 10053171) 8 1 0.651276 1.9
COMMENT     0.082322 1)
COMMENT     #195=(CLabel
COMMENT     (CWidget 0 (0 0) 1 2 0 0 #106# 639659361 100)
COMMENT     (LOGPEN 0 0 13408563) 1
COMMENT     (LOGFONT 57 21 0 0 400 0 0 0 0 3 2 1 18
COMMENT     "Georgia") 1.74233 0.555556 0
COMMENT     "{\\i Eco}RI (9505)" "@N (@S)" 5 -14.4847 0 0
COMMENT     -10 4.94533 0.949103 #194#)
COMMENT     #196=(CScratch
COMMENT     (CWidget 2 (1 #4# 2) 1 2 0 0 #114# 0 100)
COMMENT     (LOGPEN 0 8 10053171) 8 1 0.0171544 1.9
COMMENT     0.082322 1)
COMMENT     #197=(CLabel
COMMENT     (CWidget 0 (0 0) 1 2 0 0 #106# 539906848 100)
COMMENT     (LOGPEN 0 0 13408563) 1
COMMENT     (LOGFONT 57 21 0 0 400 0 0 0 0 3 2 1 18
COMMENT     "Georgia") 1.74233 0.555556 0
COMMENT     "{\\i Eco}RI (10577)" "@N (@S)" 5 -4.02894
COMMENT     22.6503 0 -10 5.22839 0.949103 #196#))
COMMENT     (CObjectList))
COMMENT     #198=(CGroupWidget
COMMENT     (CWidget 2 (10 #6# 0) 1 2 0 0 Nil 640032806 100)
COMMENT     (CObjectList
COMMENT     #199=(CScratch
COMMENT     (CWidget 1 (1 #6# 1) 1 2 0 0 #114# 0 100)
COMMENT     (LOGPEN 0 8 10053171) 8 1 5.20665 1.9
COMMENT     0.082322 1)
COMMENT     #200=(CLabel
COMMENT     (CWidget 0 (0 0) 1 2 0 0 #106# 842086211 100)
COMMENT     (LOGPEN 0 0 13408563) 1
COMMENT     (LOGFONT 57 21 0 0 400 0 0 0 0 3 2 1 18
COMMENT     "Georgia") 1.74233 0.555556 0
COMMENT     "{\\i Nco}I (1804)" "@N (@S)" 5 13.248
COMMENT     5.22699 0 -10 4.4125 0.949103 #199#)
COMMENT     #201=(CScratch
COMMENT     (CWidget 2 (1 #6# 2) 1 2 0 0 #114# 0 100)
COMMENT     (LOGPEN 0 8 10053171) 8 1 0.343679 1.9
COMMENT     0.082322 1)
COMMENT     #202=(CLabel
COMMENT     (CWidget 0 (0 0) 1 2 0 0 #106# 842086211 100)
COMMENT     (LOGPEN 0 0 13408563) 1
COMMENT     (LOGFONT 57 21 0 0 400 0 0 0 0 3 2 1 18
COMMENT     "Georgia") 1.74233 0.555556 0
COMMENT     "{\\i Nco}I (10025)" "@N (@S)" 5 -7.65157
COMMENT     19.1656 0 -10 4.84542 0.949103 #201#))
COMMENT     (CObjectList))
COMMENT     #203=(CGroupWidget
COMMENT     (CWidget 3 (10 #2# 0) 1 2 0 0 Nil 1634887525 100)
COMMENT     (CObjectList
COMMENT     #204=(CScratch
COMMENT     (CWidget 1 (1 #2# 1) 1 2 0 0 #114# 0 100)
COMMENT     (LOGPEN 0 8 10053171) 8 1 6.27141 1.9
COMMENT     0.082322 1)
COMMENT     #205=(CLabel
COMMENT     (CWidget 0 (0 0) 1 2 0 0 #106# 544039269 100)
COMMENT     (LOGPEN 0 0 13408563) 1
COMMENT     (LOGFONT 57 21 0 0 400 0 0 0 0 3 2 1 18
COMMENT     "Georgia") 1.74233 0.555556 0
COMMENT     "{\\i Bam}HI (4)" "@N (@S)" 5 3.01763 13.9386
COMMENT     0 -10 4.07948 0.949103 #204#)
COMMENT     #206=(CScratch
COMMENT     (CWidget 2 (1 #2# 2) 1 2 0 0 #114# 0 100)
COMMENT     (LOGPEN 0 8 10053171) 8 1 6.2655 1.9 0.082322
COMMENT     1)
COMMENT     #207=(CLabel
COMMENT     (CWidget 0 (0 0) 1 2 0 0 #106# 1835099506 100)
COMMENT     (LOGPEN 0 0 13408563) 1
COMMENT     (LOGFONT 57 21 0 0 400 0 0 0 0 3 2 1 18
COMMENT     "Georgia") 1.74233 0.555556 0
COMMENT     "{\\i Bam}HI (14)" "@N (@S)" 5 3.17312
COMMENT     12.1963 0 -10 4.4125 0.949103 #206#)
COMMENT     #208=(CScratch
COMMENT     (CWidget 3 (1 #2# 3) 1 2 0 0 #114# 0 100)
COMMENT     (LOGPEN 0 8 10053171) 8 1 0.460211 1.9
COMMENT     0.082322 1)
COMMENT     #209=(CLabel
COMMENT     (CWidget 0 (0 0) 1 2 0 0 #106# 639659361 100)
COMMENT     (LOGPEN 0 0 13408563) 1
COMMENT     (LOGFONT 57 21 0 0 400 0 0 0 0 3 2 1 18
COMMENT     "Georgia") 1.74233 0.555556 0
COMMENT     "{\\i Bam}HI (9828)" "@N (@S)" 5 -8.75058
COMMENT     12.1963 0 -10 5.51146 0.949103 #208#))
COMMENT     (CObjectList))
COMMENT     #210=(CGroupWidget
COMMENT     (CWidget 3 (10 #7# 0) 1 2 0 0 Nil 1195591508 100)
COMMENT     (CObjectList
COMMENT     #211=(CScratch
COMMENT     (CWidget 1 (1 #7# 1) 1 2 0 0 #114# 0 100)
COMMENT     (LOGPEN 0 8 10053171) 8 1 4.97773 1.9
COMMENT     0.082322 1)
COMMENT     #212=(CLabel
COMMENT     (CWidget 0 (0 0) 1 2 0 0 #106# 842086211 100)
COMMENT     (LOGPEN 0 0 13408563) 1
COMMENT     (LOGFONT 57 21 0 0 400 0 0 0 0 3 2 1 18
COMMENT     "Georgia") 1.74233 0.555556 0
COMMENT     "{\\i Pst}I (2191)" "@N (@S)" 5 13.9381
COMMENT     1.74233 0 -10 3.94627 0.949103 #211#)
COMMENT     #213=(CScratch
COMMENT     (CWidget 2 (1 #7# 2) 1 2 0 0 #114# 0 100)
COMMENT     (LOGPEN 0 8 10053171) 8 1 0.484464 1.9
COMMENT     0.082322 1)
COMMENT     #214=(CLabel
COMMENT     (CWidget 0 (0 0) 1 2 0 0 #106# 842086211 100)
COMMENT     (LOGPEN 0 0 13408563) 1
COMMENT     (LOGFONT 57 21 0 0 400 0 0 0 0 3 2 1 18
COMMENT     "Georgia") 1.74233 0.555556 0
COMMENT     "{\\i Pst}I (9787)" "@N (@S)" 5 -13.0476
COMMENT     5.22699 0 -10 4.12943 0.949103 #213#)
COMMENT     #215=(CScratch
COMMENT     (CWidget 3 (1 #7# 3) 1 2 0 0 #114# 0 100)
COMMENT     (LOGPEN 0 8 10053171) 8 1 0.00887296 1.9
COMMENT     0.082322 1)
COMMENT     #216=(CLabel
COMMENT     (CWidget 0 (0 0) 1 2 0 0 #106# 842086211 100)
COMMENT     (LOGPEN 0 0 13408563) 1
COMMENT     (LOGFONT 57 21 0 0 400 0 0 0 0 3 2 1 18
COMMENT     "Georgia") 1.74233 0.555556 0
COMMENT     "{\\i Pst}I (10591)" "@N (@S)" 5 -3.5959
COMMENT     24.3926 0 -10 4.37919 0.949103 #215#))
COMMENT     (CObjectList))
COMMENT     #217=(CGroupWidget
COMMENT     (CWidget 6 (10 #5# 0) 1 2 0 0 Nil 640032806 100)
COMMENT     (CObjectList
COMMENT     #218=(CScratch
COMMENT     (CWidget 1 (1 #5# 1) 1 2 0 0 #114# 0 100)
COMMENT     (LOGPEN 0 8 10053171) 8 1 4.66481 1.9
COMMENT     0.082322 1)
COMMENT     #219=(CLabel
COMMENT     (CWidget 0 (0 0) 1 2 0 0 #106# 639641126 100)
COMMENT     (LOGPEN 0 0 13408563) 1
COMMENT     (LOGFONT 57 21 0 0 400 0 0 0 0 3 2 1 18
COMMENT     "Georgia") 1.74233 0.555556 0
COMMENT     "{\\i Hin}dIII (2720)" "@N (@S)" 5 14.7025 0
COMMENT     0 -10 5.61136 0.949103 #218#)
COMMENT     #220=(CScratch
COMMENT     (CWidget 2 (1 #5# 2) 1 2 0 0 #114# 0 100)
COMMENT     (LOGPEN 0 8 10053171) 8 1 4.03483 1.9
COMMENT     0.082322 1)
COMMENT     #221=(CLabel
COMMENT     (CWidget 0 (0 0) 1 2 0 0 #106# 639641126 100)
COMMENT     (LOGPEN 0 0 13408563) 1
COMMENT     (LOGFONT 57 21 0 0 400 0 0 0 0 3 2 1 18
COMMENT     "Georgia") 1.74233 0.555556 0
COMMENT     "{\\i Hin}dIII (3785)" "@N (@S)" 5 12.7843
COMMENT     -6.96932 0 -10 5.51146 0.949103 #220#)
COMMENT     #222=(CScratch
COMMENT     (CWidget 3 (1 #5# 3) 1 2 0 0 #114# 0 100)
COMMENT     (LOGPEN 0 8 10053171) 8 1 3.37173 1.9
COMMENT     0.082322 1)
COMMENT     #223=(CLabel
COMMENT     (CWidget 0 (0 0) 1 2 0 0 #106# 1852137826 100)
COMMENT     (LOGPEN 0 0 13408563) 1
COMMENT     (LOGFONT 57 21 0 0 400 0 0 0 0 3 2 1 18
COMMENT     "Georgia") 1.74233 0.555556 0
COMMENT     "{\\i Hin}dIII (4906)" "@N (@S)" 5 6.25929
COMMENT     -12.1963 0 -10 5.66132 0.949103 #222#)
COMMENT     #224=(CScratch
COMMENT     (CWidget 4 (1 #5# 4) 1 2 0 0 #114# 0 100)
COMMENT     (LOGPEN 0 8 10053171) 8 1 2.86538 1.9
COMMENT     0.082322 1)
COMMENT     #225=(CLabel
COMMENT     (CWidget 0 (0 0) 1 2 0 0 #106# 639641126 100)
COMMENT     (LOGPEN 0 0 13408563) 1
COMMENT     (LOGFONT 57 21 0 0 400 0 0 0 0 3 2 1 18
COMMENT     "Georgia") 1.74233 0.555556 0
COMMENT     "{\\i Hin}dIII (5762)" "@N (@S)" 5 -6.74126
COMMENT     -12.1963 0 -10 5.56141 0.949103 #224#)
COMMENT     #226=(CScratch
COMMENT     (CWidget 5 (1 #5# 5) 1 2 0 0 #114# 0 100)
COMMENT     (LOGPEN 0 8 10053171) 8 1 2.61693 1.9
COMMENT     0.082322 1)
COMMENT     #227=(CLabel
COMMENT     (CWidget 0 (0 0) 1 2 0 0 #106# 639641126 100)
COMMENT     (LOGPEN 0 0 13408563) 1
COMMENT     (LOGFONT 57 21 0 0 400 0 0 0 0 3 2 1 18
COMMENT     "Georgia") 1.74233 0.555556 0
COMMENT     "{\\i Hin}dIII (6182)" "@N (@S)" 5 -9.3394
COMMENT     -10.454 0 -10 5.51146 0.949103 #226#)
COMMENT     #228=(CScratch
COMMENT     (CWidget 6 (1 #5# 6) 1 2 0 0 #114# 0 100)
COMMENT     (LOGPEN 0 8 10053171) 8 1 2.32353 1.9
COMMENT     0.082322 1)
COMMENT     #229=(CLabel
COMMENT     (CWidget 0 (0 0) 1 2 0 0 #106# 842086211 100)
COMMENT     (LOGPEN 0 0 13408563) 1
COMMENT     (LOGFONT 57 21 0 0 400 0 0 0 0 3 2 1 18
COMMENT     "Georgia") 1.74233 0.555556 0
COMMENT     "{\\i Hin}dIII (6678)" "@N (@S)" 5 -12.7843
COMMENT     -6.96932 0 -10 5.61136 0.949103 #228#))
COMMENT     (CObjectList))) (CObjectList))
COMMENT     #230=(CGroupWidget (CWidget 14 (16 0) 1 2 0 0 Nil 1852270931 100)
COMMENT     (CObjectList) (CObjectList))
COMMENT     #231=(CGroupWidget (CWidget 12 (0 0) 1 2 0 0 Nil 4063624 100)
COMMENT     (CObjectList) (CObjectList))) (CObjectList)))
COMMENT     (CSeqView 10 10 (CObjectList) (CObList) 1 (CObList)) (CObList)
            959394848
COMMENT     (CStringList) 775168061 540094768 (CObList)))
FEATURES             Location/Qualifiers
     misc_feature    3107..9475
                     /vntifkey="21"
                     /label=pDU1\sequences
     misc_marker     1574..2368
                     /vntifkey="22"
                     /label=Km/Nm\R
     terminator      9505..9681
                     /vntifkey="43"
                     /label=Terminator
                     /note="I am sure the terminator starts at EcoRI and ends
                     before PstI, but probably the size of the terminator is not
                     accurate."
     CDS             9859..10582
                     /vntifkey="4"
                     /label=gfp\mut2
     primer_bind     9748..9767
                     /vntifkey="28"
                     /label=AMO\367
                     /note="6 bp mismatch"
     primer_bind     complement(220..236)
                     /vntifkey="28"
                     /label=AMO\369
                     /note="exact match"
     primer          complement(9868..9886)
                     /vntifkey="27"
                     /label=AMO624
     primer          complement(9945..9970)
                     /vntifkey="27"
                     /label=AMO1396
     misc_feature    9859..9861
                     /vntifkey="21"
                     /label=ATG
BASE COUNT  2761 a 2687 c 2450 g 2707 t
ORIGIN
        1 ggggatcctc taggatcctt tttgataatc tcatgaccaa aatcccttaa cgtgagtttt
       61 cgttccactg agcgtcagac cccgtagaaa agatcaaagg atcttcttga gatccttttt
      121 ttctgcgcgt aatctgctgc ttgcaaacaa aaaaaccacc gctaccagcg gtggtttgtt
      181 tgccggatca agagctacca actctttttc cgaaggtaac tggcttcagc agagcgcaga
      241 taccaaatac tgtccttcta gtgtagccgt agttaggcca ccacttcaag aactctgtag
      301 caccgcctac atacctcgct ctgctaatcc tgttaccagt ggctgctgcc agtggcgata
      361 agtcgtgtct taccgggttg gactcaagac gatagttacc ggataaggcg cagcggtcgg
      421 gctgaacggg gggttcgtgc acacagccca gcttggagcg aacgacctac accgaactga
      481 gatacctaca gcgtgagcat tgagaaagcg ccacgcttcc cgaagggaga aaggcggaca
      541 ggtatccggt aagcggcagg gtcggaacag gagagcgcac gagggagctt ccagggggaa
      601 acgcctggta tctttatagt cctgtcgggt ttcgccacct ctgacttgag cgtcgatttt
      661 tgtgatgctc gtcagggggg cggagcctat ggaaaaacgc cagcaacgcg gcctttttac
      721 ggttcctggc cttttgctgg ccttttgctc acatgttctt tcctgcgtta tcccctgatt
      781 ctgtggataa ccgtattacc gcctttgagt gagctgatac cgctcgccgc agccgaacga
      841 ccgagcgcag cgagtcagtg agcgaggaag cggaagagcg cctgatgcgg tattttctcc
      901 ttacgcatct gtgcggtatt tcacaccgca tatggtgcac tctcagtaca atctgctctg
      961 atgccgcata gttaagccag tatacactcc gctatcgcta cgtgactggg tcatggctgc
     1021 gccccgacac ccgccaacac ccgctgacgc gccctgacgg gcttgtctgc tcccggcatc
     1081 cgcttacaga caagctgtga ccgtctccgg gagctgcatg tgtcagaggt tttcaccgtc
     1141 atcaccgaaa cgcgcgaggc agctgcggta aagctcatca gcgtggtcgt gaagcgattc
     1201 acagatgtct gcctgttcat ccgcgtccag ctcgttgagt ttctccagaa gcgttaatgt
     1261 ctggcttctg ataaagcggg cctgccacca tacccacgcc gaaacaagcg ctcatgagcc
     1321 cgaagtggcg agcccgatct tccccatcgg tgatgtcggc gatataggcg ccagcaaccg
     1381 cacctgtggc gccggtgatg ccggtgggcg aagaactcca gcatgagatc cccgcgctgg
     1441 aggatcatcc agccggcgtc ccggaaaacg attccgaagc ccaacctttc atagaaggcg
     1501 gcggtggaat cgaaatctcg tgatggcagg ttgggcgtcg cttggtcggt catttcgaac
     1561 cccagagtcc cgctcagaag aactcgtcaa gaaggcgata gaaggcgatg cgctgcgaat
     1621 cgggagcggc gataccgtaa agcacgagga agcggtcagc ccattcgccg ccaagctctt
     1681 cagcaatatc acgggtagcc aacgctatgt cctgatagcg gtccgccaca cccagccggc
     1741 cacagtcgat gaatccagaa aagcggccat tttccaccat gatattcggc aagcaggcat
     1801 cgccatgggt cacgacgaga tcctcgccgt cgggcatgcg cgccttgagc ctggcgaaca
     1861 gttcggctgg cgcgagcccc tgatgctctt cgtccagatc atcctgatcg acaagaccgg
     1921 cttccatccg agtacgtgct cgctcgatgc gatgtttcgc ttggtggtcg aatgggcagg
     1981 tagccggatc aagcgtatgc agccgccgca ttgcatcagc catgatggat actttctcgg
     2041 caggagcaag gtgagatgac aggagatcct gccccggcac ttcgcccaat agcagccagt
     2101 cccttcccgc ttcagtgaca acgtcgagca cagctgcgca aggaacgccc gtcgtggcca
     2161 gccacgatag ccgcgctgcc tcgtcctgca gttcattcag ggcaccggac aggtcggtct
     2221 tgacaaaaag aaccgggcgc ccctgcgctg acagccggaa cacggcggca tcagagcagc
     2281 cgattgtctg ttgtgcccag tcatagccga atagcctctc cacccaagcg gccggagaac
     2341 ctgcgtgcaa tccatcttgt tcaatcatgc gaaacgatcc tcatcctgtc tcttgatcag
     2401 atcttgatcc cctgcgccat cagatccttg gcggcaagaa agccatccag tttactttgc
     2461 agggcttccc aaccttacca gagggcgccc cagctggcaa ttccggttcg cttgctgtcc
     2521 ataaaaccgc ccagtctagc tatcgccatg taagcccact gcaagctacc tgctttctct
     2581 ttgcgcttgc gttttccctt gtccagatag cccagtagct gacattcatc cggggtcagc
     2641 accgtttctg cggactggct ttctacgtgt tccgcttcct ttagcagccc ttgcgccctg
     2701 agtgcttgcg gcagcgtgaa gctttctctg agctgtaaca gcctgaccgc aacaaacgag
     2761 aggatcgaga ccatccgctc cagattatcc ggctcctcca tgcgttgcct ctcggctcct
     2821 gctccggttt tccatgcctt atggaactcc tcgatccgcc agcgatgggt ataaatgtcg
     2881 atgacgcgca aggcttgggc tagcgactcg accggttcgc cggtcagcaa caaccatttc
     2941 aacggggtct cacccttggg cgggttaatc tcctcggcca gcaccgcgtt gagcgtgata
     3001 ttcccctgtt ttagcgtgat gcgcccactg cgcatagaaa ttgcatcaac gcatatagcg
     3061 ctagcagcac gccatagtga ctggcgatgc tgtcggaatg gacgatatct agacttatat
     3121 agacactaat atagacaata gtttatactg ctatctatac aagtatagac attatctaat
     3181 catggcagac aaaactctag ccacttttcg tattgactcc gaagaatggg agtcttttaa
     3241 aaaccttgct agttctgaaa gttccaacgc ctcagcactg ttaacagaat ttgttcgttg
     3301 gtatttggca ggtaacaggt ttaatactcc cacttctcac actcccaccc atctagacac
     3361 atccctcgaa cagcgtatag acaatattga acaacgtcta gataaagtca caactaataa
     3421 tctagacaat atagatgaat ttatagacaa gcgtatagaa gataatctag caacacgtct
     3481 agacaaactt caatcgcaac tggaggaact gcggggaaaa tcgaaagccc ggtagttcag
     3541 gcagaaggac aagctaccgg gcaagacaga aagaatatag acaatagtat agacaatcta
     3601 gacaaattgg aggcaacccg cgatcgcacc ctcaataagc taaaaatggg taggcagtca
     3661 gccgccggga aagccatcga cgcgtttatc aaagagttgc tttcttcagg agacaacata
     3721 agctgaagtt atcaaaattc tgtccttacg tcgaaagcct gattttaccg tgcaacgatt
     3781 gataagcttg gctaaactag cactggcttt caacagaaag catacgaaga atcaatagat
     3841 atagccacca attccacaaa atgcagataa cgtgtagagt attggaatgc ttaatctgta
     3901 agggttatga aggttaacgg caacggacga gccaaaatac tcacctccga cgaactcagg
     3961 cgactgttta gcgacggatt caccacaccg cgcgatcgcg ttttgtttgg catctgtcta
     4021 ttcaccggtt gccgcgttag tgaagctcta gcactccaaa caacggacat taaaggcgaa
     4081 acactaacct ttaggaagtc taccaccaaa gggaaactca aaacccgcgt ggttgacatc
     4141 cagccaggac tagccgcact catggctgac tatcacccca aaccgggaac cctgttccct
     4201 ggcatgaggg gagtcagcga taggctcacg cgatacgcgg cggataaaat cttgcgcgat
     4261 gcagccaaaa gaatcgggct agaaggcatc agtacccaca gtttccgccg tactgccctc
     4321 aaccaaatgt ctagcgccgg tatcccgttg cgacacattc aagagatatc cggtcacaat
     4381 gaccttggca cactgcaacg ctatcttgaa gttacacccg aacagcgacg caaagctgta
     4441 tccgtgattg gcttctaatg tacgccaacg ctgtttagac ccctatgggt gctaaaaaaa
     4501 gacgcagcct aaacacacgc tctacacttg aggatacttt taaagtatcc atcggttcta
     4561 gaactctgca cacgttccgg actttggaaa cgttatacct ttccctgtgt tgcagaatgc
     4621 tgcaatattt cttcgacaag ttaacttgtg actggtttaa tattttctca aattgcccca
     4681 aaacaacacg cctaaatcct tagacgtttc tgtggaaacc tattaggttt ttatcgccgt
     4741 tgttttagtg gtaaacccaa agggtttgta tattcttgta tgaagttcga ctctgagggt
     4801 taagaagaat ggctcgccga attttttaca agtggaaacc gattaaaggt taagggtcaa
     4861 tcgggacgat gaatattttc taattgtgac cttctccatc taataagctt tctttggggt
     4921 taaggtcgaa gaaagtacta cgcatgatct gcatacgatc tctattgcca aaaagccgcg
     4981 accctatagg ctctcggtca tgctgcacta gttcgtgtcg atcactatac tggttgccgc
     5041 agcatttcac gctaaaaaaa aattcttaaa aatgtccttc atatctcgcc agagtggcaa
     5101 cctattacaa aacggttgcc tacccgaccg gctcgatttt cgctgaagtg gcactgtgac
     5161 agtttgaaat ggtacttccg ccgtgctgct gacatcgttg ttagggtgaa ttgttcgcgg
     5221 tagatgttgc accgattcat gaacaccttg tcacccactt tgaataatcg accgtcaaat
     5281 tcagtcgcgt caatttggta agtgttgggc tgtctctttt tggctccagg ggcaatgcca
     5341 tcagaaaaca caaccgcgtc acccataact tgataaccga tatcagtttt ggttccagtg
     5401 aaagcccaaa attcagacgc gtcattattc cgagcgtgcc ggagttgatt gtactcaatt
     5461 ttggcttggc aaagttgacg gcgattcatg cccagctgct tttgatgtcg tcgcactgtg
     5521 cgcttgtgaa tacccaactc acagctgaca gctttttgag atgtaccata gtggatgaaa
     5581 ctttttgaga cgaatatccg cgacgaacta atgtgaagta cacaaggtac ttccccctct
     5641 ggcgatttaa gagaggattg ccttgtgtcc ttcactagct cgttcgggtg tggcgctcca
     5701 aaaagttttc tgtactctgg tttaagttgt ctgttggccg catagcggct cttttgttga
     5761 aagctttgtg tgactatgcc agtggtcagt gagcgtaaat cgcttaacac ttggactaaa
     5821 ggcactactg caacatcacc ccatcttttt aaatttaggt tgtaacaaac ttgaaacata
     5881 ccgcccaagt agacggttat cattcctgct ttaattttgt agcggcggaa tgctcctatt
     5941 ttttttccat cctgtaacca acggtaaaca gacttatcac tacaatctaa gaacgtctgt
     6001 actacaggca atggcaatgt taaatgacca gacccatcct tatcaagcgc tcgacacaaa
     6061 taccacaacc gcgcacaagg ttctcgacca atgcgagtgt gtaccctgac cgtgtaagtg
     6121 ccaagaatta tttcagtttg tagttccctt gtaagcaggg ttagtgatac atttgtattt
     6181 aagctttctg ggctgatcat ttggaaatgt ctcagtccag tacctattga atgttatttg
     6241 cttaacctga agctaaataa aacttgttaa ctacacccat taattgataa attcaaagca
     6301 cgttttttct gtttggtgtt tggtgtggta acaattctgt gtatgtgtgt tttatttagc
     6361 ttcggttaag tagcataaca acctccaagc actgaacttt ttttaatagg taatttaaac
     6421 tttgcctatc ggcaaaattt tcaatcaatt gtacgccaaa gtgttgcatg atcaacgttt
     6481 gacttatttt tgtatttact aaatactgaa tttcgccgtg acgcttttta cagatggaaa
     6541 ttcacggcaa aatgtttttt gctaactttg ctatgtaaaa caagaaactt ggcactcggt
     6601 tattactaaa taaactggta aaaaataacc attagaacca aaaagaacga aaaccagtac
     6661 acccttgcca gttttcaagc ttttgctatg acgactctaa taatcgggtt taacaccatt
     6721 ccgctttgag aaaattatcc ttgtacagca agtaacagtc aatgctaaac gcaccgctac
     6781 aaatccttaa gtttttccag tagcgattta ccttcttggt aactgcccgc cttgatagcc
     6841 cagaatgtct ttaatcactg taactttctg aaaaacgcct gcgttccaga caggcttttg
     6901 ccacttttgc tagggtttca tctcttggat ctggtaggga tgaaacgggc tgtaatgctt
     6961 gttctgaggt cggttgacgc cgttgtggac gtgggtgaaa actggttaca gactgaaccg
     7021 gggcataacc attatgtaac tgctttacat cttggtaact gacacggcat atcatccacc
     7081 atgcagcgat atttccccga gctttaacca ctccacaagg gcaaggtctt ttaaggactt
     7141 ggcgtggcta actgcaaact tacccaggcg taacatccta aacacttacg gacaccgcct
     7201 tcaccctcga tacctaaggt cttgacatta tcatcttgag tcagcccaat aacaaaacgc
     7261 ttgggcttgc ggccgcgcct ggcgtgtttg atgagccatt cggttgctat ctcgacttca
     7321 tctctcagca gtggcagttc ttcagcaatt aaaacgcttt cttttcctgc tagtgcctta
     7381 tccccagact caccccgtag ctcaatccgg cgctgcaatt cctccaggtc agcagccatg
     7441 cccgactgta tagcctcaaa gtcaccacgg cggccaatga catttaaccc cgtccactcg
     7501 tccggtgcag cgtcagcgtc atagactgtc acctcacccc cgacttgata agcaagccat
     7561 tgggctatgg tgcttttgcc agttcccgta tccccaacta ttaaacagtg cttaccagac
     7621 agagcttgca tcaagtcggt gatgattccc tctggttcga ccgcaagggt gacggcggta
     7681 gtgtcaatga tagccgcgcc gtaagtgcca gcatagggca attggtcgta aactttgacc
     7741 aagttgtata cagactgtct acaccacttc accactgtta acgctgtttg caaagcgtaa
     7801 gacgtggcat caaataaaaa tatgctggca ctaaaagtta atcgccccaa tccccacagt
     7861 aaaaacctgc ctagctgttg acgactaggc aagtgcattt caatccagtc atttgccata
     7921 aatcaccccg tctttaaagc cttgcagttg agcgcgacag gtatttaact gtgcttgtaa
     7981 ctctgtttgc tggttttgat accacagact gacggcggcg gccgccagtc ctaaaaatag
     8041 aaactggcga tcgctcatta ttgacttact ccctgttgat tagcgtggta gtgagtcata
     8101 gccgcattga ccgcttcttg ggcttggggt gttctgccaa gattgggttt tgtagggtca
     8161 tcgttggcta cgactaagga cgcttgttcg gctatcgctt gcgggacacc aactttagtt
     8221 aactctgtca aggatacttg gtaaagtcgc tcgttcatta gccgattctc cggtacataa
     8281 aactgttgct ggcagtccct tcattggcga cgagttcttc agccggagta tcagcgataa
     8341 tgtcagccca gccggtgaca ttattattaa taatgttttg ttcggcaatt gcacccaagc
     8401 caggacgcgc cgtttcaaac tcagagatga cttgctgctc tttctcggtg agtggtctat
     8461 ctgtcatgat aattatgtcc ttcattatgt aggcgattcc agtgggtgtt tacgaggcag
     8521 tccacaggaa tcagtgcgat tcacctttaa ggtgaatcgt catcaaaaaa tcactcggta
     8581 gcaacgaccc gaaccgacca ggattgattt cccggttctc agttcgcagg cttttgagcg
     8641 cgtcaccttg accattgggt aactgccatc agccgataag ctaaacgggc tgtatagcgg
     8701 taaagcatcc cacacagtcg ggctggcatc aactttgcag gaatagctca cgtcactcat
     8761 ctcactcgcg cctgggttgg atggcagcga aggcagatta cgacgcagtt ttttactggc
     8821 acttttaccc gcattaaaaa cgggtacagt gccattgttg acggtctgta cttcggtcat
     8881 atactcggtg tacacttaat acactctata ctattactgc cgattagtac atttgtcaat
     8941 cactctttgc acaaggtgta tgatatggac tcaggagtac accaaacgtc atgccaacca
     9001 ataaagggag aatagcagtc actctagaag ctgaaattta ccaatggatt gctaaccgag
     9061 cgtctgagga aggaagaccg ttggctaatc ttgccgcttt cttactcaca cgagttgtta
     9121 aagaacaaat ggaacaagaa gccaaggaca accaagacaa gcagggggca gcatgagcga
     9181 agacagacta gccagaatag aagctgcgtt agacagccaa gttgcagtga atgccgacct
     9241 ccgcacatcg gttacagaac tccgcgcaac cgcagaagca ttgttgcaaa cagttcaaat
     9301 ccatcagcag aactttgaaa ttcttaccgc taggcaatta caaaccgaag cacggcttga
     9361 tgagtaccaa cgtaccacta gcgcggcact cgacagaatt ggcgcggtct tagactacct
     9421 cgttaggcag caaaacggtt gaggtgaggg atgagcgatg actatctaga cggatatccc
     9481 gcaagaggcc ctttcgtctt caagaattcc cgtttgactg gcgatgctgc tactgaaact
     9541 aacaactaca tcgactacgc aattaacgcc ctcagctaat tttgcttagt ctaggcccgg
     9601 atgggtaagt ggttttcagc ttaagtgttg ggttctactt acttctccgg gtcttgctct
     9661 atctaaaaac attggtttaa caaggagtat taggcaaatg ccagttactg tcgtgcctct
     9721 cgcttgggaa ccgctgcgtt tgaccaatca cccgtcgaac tgcgcgctaa ctattctcga
     9781 cctgcaggtc gactgctaga ggcatcaatt cgagctcggt acccggggat cctctagatt
     9841 taagaaggag atatacatat gagtaaagga gaagaacttt tcactggagt tgtcccaatt
     9901 cttgttgaat tagatggcga tgttaatggg caaaaattct ctgtcagtgg agagggtgaa
     9961 ggtgatgcaa catacggaaa acttaccctt aaatttattt gcactactgg gaagctacct
    10021 gttccatggc caacacttgt cactactttc gcgtatggtc ttcaatgctt tgcgagatac
    10081 ccagatcata tgaaacagca tgactttttc aagagtgcca tgcccgaagg ttatgtacag
    10141 gaaagaacta tattttacaa agatgacggg aactacaaga cacgtgctga agtcaagttt
    10201 gaaggtgata cccttgttaa tagaatcgag ttaaaaggta ttgattttaa agaagatgga
    10261 aacattcttg gacacaaaat ggaatacaac tataactcac ataatgtata catcatggca
    10321 gacaaaccaa agaatggaat caaagttaac ttcaaaatta gacacaacat taaagatgga
    10381 agcgttcaat tagcagacca ttatcaacaa aatactccaa ttggcgatgg ccctgtcctt
    10441 ttaccagaca accattacct gtccacacaa tctgcccttt ccaaagatcc caacgaaaag
    10501 agagatcaca tgatccttct tgagtttgta acagctgctg ggattacaca tggcatggat
    10561 gaactataca aataagaatt cagacctgca ggcatgcaag ctggg
//
